>Addgene plasmid #202735 | mCherry-FKBP-PIP4K2BD278K | addgene full sequence | sequence record 399279 | Addgene NGS Result
TATTCCAGAAGTAGTGAGGAGGCTTTTTTGGAGGCCTAGGCTTTTGCAAAGATCGATCAAGAGACAGGAT
GAGGATCGTTTCGCATGATTGAACAAGATGGATTGCACGCAGGTTCTCCGGCCGCTTGGGTGGAGAGGCT
ATTCGGCTATGACTGGGCACAACAGACAATCGGCTGCTCTGATGCCGCCGTGTTCCGGCTGTCAGCGCAG
GGGCGCCCGGTTCTTTTTGTCAAGACCGACCTGTCCGGTGCCCTGAATGAACTGCAAGACGAGGCAGCGC
GGCTATCGTGGCTGGCCACGACGGGCGTTCCTTGCGCAGCTGTGCTCGACGTTGTCACTGAAGCGGGAAG
GGACTGGCTGCTATTGGGCGAAGTGCCGGGGCAGGATCTCCTGTCATCTCACCTTGCTCCTGCCGAGAAA
GTATCCATCATGGCTGATGCAATGCGGCGGCTGCATACGCTTGATCCGGCTACCTGCCCATTCGACCACC
AAGCGAAACATCGCATCGAGCGAGCACGTACTCGGATGGAAGCCGGTCTTGTCGATCAGGATGATCTGGA
CGAAGAGCATCAGGGGCTCGCGCCAGCCGAACTGTTCGCCAGGCTCAAGGCGAGCATGCCCGACGGCGAG
GATCTCGTCGTGACCCATGGCGATGCCTGCTTGCCGAATATCATGGTGGAAAATGGCCGCTTTTCTGGAT
TCATCGACTGTGGCCGGCTGGGTGTGGCGGACCGCTATCAGGACATAGCGTTGGCTACCCGTGATATTGC
TGAAGAGCTTGGCGGCGAATGGGCTGACCGCTTCCTCGTGCTTTACGGTATCGCCGCTCCCGATTCGCAG
CGCATCGCCTTCTATCGCCTTCTTGACGAGTTCTTCTGAGCGGGACTCTGGGGTTCGAAATGACCGACCA
AGCGACGCCCAACCTGCCATCACGAGATTTCGATTCCACCGCCGCCTTCTATGAAAGGTTGGGCTTCGGA
ATCGTTTTCCGGGACGCCGGCTGGATGATCCTCCAGCGCGGGGATCTCATGCTGGAGTTCTTCGCCCACC
CTAGGGGGAGGCTAACTGAAACACGGAAGGAGACAATACCGGAAGGAACCCGCGCTATGACGGCAATAAA
AAGACAGAATAAAACGCACGGTGTTGGGTCGTTTGTTCATAAACGCGGGGTTCGGTCCCAGGGCTGGCAC
TCTGTCGATACCCCACCGAGACCCCATTGGGGCCAATACGCCCGCGTTTCTTCCTTTTCCCCACCCCACC
CCCCAAGTTCGGGTGAAGGCCCAGGGCTCGCAGCCAACGTCGGGGCGGCAGGCCCTGCCATAGCCTCAGG
TTACTCATATATACTTTAGATTGATTTAAAACTTCATTTTTAATTTAAAAGGATCTAGGTGAAGATCCTT
TTTGATAATCTCATGACCAAAATCCCTTAACGTGAGTTTTCGTTCCACTGAGCGTCAGACCCCGTAGAAA
AGATCAAAGGATCTTCTTGAGATCCTTTTTTTCTGCGCGTAATCTGCTGCTTGCAAACAAAAAAACCACC
GCTACCAGCGGTGGTTTGTTTGCCGGATCAAGAGCTACCAACTCTTTTTCCGAAGGTAACTGGCTTCAGC
AGAGCGCAGATACCAAATACTGTTCTTCTAGTGTAGCCGTAGTTAGGCCACCACTTCAAGAACTCTGTAG
CACCGCCTACATACCTCGCTCTGCTAATCCTGTTACCAGTGGCTGCTGCCAGTGGCGATAAGTCGTGTCT
TACCGGGTTGGACTCAAGACGATAGTTACCGGATAAGGCGCAGCGGTCGGGCTGAACGGGGGGTTCGTGC
ACACAGCCCAGCTTGGAGCGAACGACCTACACCGAACTGAGATACCTACAGCGTGAGCTATGAGAAAGCG
CCACGCTTCCCGAAGGGAGAAAGGCGGACAGGTATCCGGTAAGCGGCAGGGTCGGAACAGGAGAGCGCAC
GAGGGAGCTTCCAGGGGGAAACGCCTGGTATCTTTATAGTCCTGTCGGGTTTCGCCACCTCTGACTTGAG
CGTCGATTTTTGTGATGCTCGTCAGGGGGGCGGAGCCTATGGAAAAACGCCAGCAACGCGGCCTTTTTAC
GGTTCCTGGCCTTTTGCTGGCCTTTTGCTCACATGTTCTTTCCTGCGTTATCCCCTGATTCTGTGGATAA
CCGTATTACCGCCATGCATTAGTTATTAATAGTAATCAATTACGGGGTCATTAGTTCATAGCCCATATAT
GGAGTTCCGCGTTACATAACTTACGGTAAATGGCCCGCCTGGCTGACCGCCCAACGACCCCCGCCCATTG
ACGTCAATAATGACGTATGTTCCCATAGTAACGCCAATAGGGACTTTCCATTGACGTCAATGGGTGGAGT
ATTTACGGTAAACTGCCCACTTGGCAGTACATCAAGTGTATCATATGCCAAGTACGCCCCCTATTGACGT
CAATGACGGTAAATGGCCCGCCTGGCATTATGCCCAGTACATGACCTTATGGGACTTTCCTACTTGGCAG
TACATCTACGTATTAGTCATCGCTATTACCATGGTGATGCGGTTTTGGCAGTACATCAATGGGCGTGGAT
AGCGGTTTGACTCACGGGGATTTCCAAGTCTCCACCCCATTGACGTCAATGGGAGTTTGTTTTGGCACCA
AAATCAACGGGACTTTCCAAAATGTCGTAACAACTCCGCCCCATTGACGCAAATGGGCGGTAGGCGTGTA
CGGTGGGAGGTCTATATAAGCAGAGCTGGTTTAGTGAACCGTCAGATCCGCTAGCGCTACCGGTCGCCAC
CATGGTGAGCAAGGGCGAGGAGGATAACATGGCCATCATCAAGGAGTTCATGCGCTTCAAGGTGCACATG
GAGGGCTCCGTGAACGGCCACGAGTTCGAGATCGAGGGCGAGGGCGAGGGCCGCCCCTACGAGGGCACCC
AGACCGCCAAGCTGAAGGTGACCAAGGGTGGCCCCCTGCCCTTCGCCTGGGACATCCTGTCCCCTCAGTT
CATGTACGGCTCCAAGGCCTACGTGAAGCACCCCGCCGACATCCCCGACTACTTGAAGCTGTCCTTCCCC
GAGGGCTTCAAGTGGGAGCGCGTGATGAACTTCGAGGACGGCGGCGTGGTGACCGTGACCCAGGACTCCT
CCCTGCAGGACGGCGAGTTCATCTACAAGGTGAAGCTGCGCGGCACCAACTTCCCCTCCGACGGCCCCGT
AATGCAGAAGAAGACCATGGGCTGGGAGGCCTCCTCCGAGCGGATGTACCCCGAGGACGGCGCCCTGAAG
GGCGAGATCAAGCAGAGGCTGAAGCTGAAGGACGGCGGCCACTACGACGCTGAGGTCAAGACCACCTACA
AGGCCAAGAAGCCCGTGCAGCTGCCCGGCGCCTACAACGTCAACATCAAGTTGGACATCACCTCCCACAA
CGAGGACTACACCATCGTGGAACAGTACGAACGCGCCGAGGGCCGCCACTCCACCGGCGGCATGGACGAG
CTGTACAAGTCCGGACTCAGATCTCGAAGCGCGGCCGCGGGAGCAGGAGGAGCAGCTCGAGCGGCGCTGG
GAGTGCAGGTGGAAACCATCTCCCCAGGAGACGGGCGCACCTTCCCCAAGCGCGGCCAGACCTGCGTGGT
GCACTACACCGGGATGCTTGAAGATGGAAAGAAATTTGATTCCTCCCGGGACAGAAACAAGCCCTTTAAG
TTTATGCTAGGCAAGCAGGAGGTGATCCGAGGCTGGGAAGAAGGGGTTGCCCAGATGAGTGTGGGTCAGA
GAGCCAAACTGACTATATCTCCAGATTATGCCTATGGTGCCACTGGGCACCCAGGCATCATCCCACCACA
TGCCACTCTCGTCTTCGATGTGGAGCTTCTAAAACTGGAAAGTGCTGGTGGTAGTGCTGGTGGTAGTGCT
GGTGGTAGTGCTGGTGGTAGTGCTGGTGGTCCGCGAGCTCAAGCTTCGAATTCTGCAGTCGACATGTCGT
CCAACTGCACCAGCACCACGGCGGTGGCGGTGGCGCCGCTCAGCGCCAGCAAGACCAAGACCAAGAAGAA
GCATTTCGTGTGCCAGAAAGTGAAGCTATTCCGGGCCAGCGAGCCGATCCTCAGCGTCCTGATGTGGGGG
GTGAACCACACGATCAATGAGCTGAGCAATGTTCCTGTTCCTGTCATGCTAATGCCAGATGACTTCAAAG
CCTACAGCAAGATCAAGGTGGACAATCATCTCTTCAATAAGGAGAACCTGCCCAGCCGCTTTAAGTTTAA
GGAGTATTGCCCCATGGTGTTCCGAAACCTTCGGGAGAGGTTTGGAATTGATGATCAGGATTACCAGAAT
TCAGTGACGCGCAGCGCCCCCATCAACAGTGACAGCCAGGGTCGGTGTGGCACGCGTTTCCTCACCACCT
ACGACCGGCGCTTTGTCATCAAGACTGTGTCCAGCGAGGACGTGGCGGAGATGCACAACATCTTAAAGAA
ATACCACCAGTTTATAGTGGAGTGTCATGGCAACACGCTTTTGCCACAGTTCCTGGGCATGTACCGCCTG
ACCGTGGATGGTGTGGAAACCTACATGGTGGTTACCAGGAACGTGTTCAGCCATCGGCTCACTGTGCATC
GCAAGTATGACCTCAAGGGTTCTACGGTTGCCAGAGAAGCGAGCGACAAGGAGAAGGCCAAGGACTTGCC
AACATTCAAAGACAATGACTTCCTCAATGAAGGGCAGAAGCTGCATGTGGGAGAGGAGAGTAAAAAGAAC
TTCCTGGAGAAACTGAAGCGGGACGTTGAGTTCTTGGCACAGCTGAAGATCATGAAATACAGCCTGCTGG
TGGGCATCCACGACGTGGACCGGGCAGAGCAGGAGGAGATGGAGGTGGAGGAGCGGGCAGAGGACGAGGA
GTGTGAGAATGATGGGGTGGGTGGCAACCTACTCTGCTCCTATGGCACACCTCCGGACAGCCCTGGCAAC
CTCCTCAGCTTTCCTCGGTTCTTTGGTCCTGGGGAATTCGACCCCTCTGTTGACGTCTATGCCATGAAAA
GCCATGAAAGTTCCCCCAAGAAGGAGGTGTATTTCATGGCCATCATTGATATCCTCACGCCATACGATAC
AAAGAAGAAAGCTGCACATGCTGCCAAAACGGTGAAACACGGGGCAGGGGCCGAGATCTCGACTGTGAAC
CCTGAGCAGTACTCCAAACGCTTCAACGAGTTTATGTCCAACATCCTGACGTAGGGATCCACCGGATCTA
GATAACTGATCATAATCAGCCATACCACATTTGTAGAGGTTTTACTTGCTTTAAAAAACCTCCCACACCT
CCCCCTGAACCTGAAACATAAAATGAATGCAATTGTTGTTGTTAACTTGTTTATTGCAGCTTATAATGGT
TACAAATAAAGCAATAGCATCACAAATTTCACAAATAAAGCATTTTTTTCACTGCATTCTAGTTGTGGTT
TGTCCAAACTCATCAATGTATCTTAACGCGTAAATTGTAAGCGTTAATATTTTGTTAAAATTCGCGTTAA
ATTTTTGTTAAATCAGCTCATTTTTTAACCAATAGGCCGAAATCGGCAAAATCCCTTATAAATCAAAAGA
ATAGACCGAGATAGGGT
[37 nt withheld, positions 5618-5654]
AAAGAACGTGGACTCCAACGTCAAAGG
[49 nt withheld, positions 5682-5730]
T
[91 nt withheld, positions 5732-5822]
G
[124 nt withheld, positions 5824-5947]
CAGGTGGCACTTTTCGGGGAAATGTGCGCGGAACCCCTATTTGTTTATTTTTCTAAATACATTCAAATAT
GTATCCGCTCATGAGACAATAACCCTGATAAATGCTTCAATAATATTGAAAAAGGAAGAGTCCTGAGGCG
GAAAGAACCAGCTGTGGAATGTGTGTCAGTTAGGGTGTGGAAAGTCCCCAGGCTCCCCAGCAGGCAGAAG
TATGCAAAGCATGCATCTCAATTAGTCAGCAACCAGGTGTGGAAAGTCCCCAGGCTCCCCAGCAGGCAGA
AGTATGCAAAGCATGCATCTCAATTAGTCAGCAACCATAGTCCCGCCCCTAACTCCGCCCATCCCGCCCC
TAACTCCGCCCAGTTCCGCCCATTCTCCGCCCCATGGCTGACTAATTTTTTTTATTTATGCAGAGGCCGA
GGCCGCCTCGGCCTCTGAGC
Features (pLannotate 1.2.2; 17 found; start..end, strand, type, name):
     85..879     +  CDS            NeoR/KanR: aminoglycoside phosphotransferase from Tn5; aph(3')-II (or nptII); confers resistance to neomycin, kanamycin, and G418 (Geneticin®)
    900..1052    +  CDS            ble (fragment): BLE_KLEPN - Experimental evidence at protein level: Swiss-Prot protein existence level 1. Binding protein with a strong affinity to the bleomycin family of antibiotics. Binds to CL990; an antimitotic-antibiotic compound. From Klebsiella pneumoniae.
   1111..1158    +  polyA_signal   HSV TK poly(A) signal: herpes simplex virus thymidine kinase polyadenylation signal (Cole and Stacy, 1985)
   1249..1265    -  polyA_signal   bGH poly(A) signal (fragment): bovine growth hormone polyadenylation signal
   1487..2075    +  rep_origin     ori: high-copy-number ColE1/pMB1/pBR322/pUC origin of replication
   2250..2553    +  enhancer       CMV enhancer: human cytomegalovirus immediate early enhancer
   2554..2757    +  promoter       CMV promoter: human cytomegalovirus (CMV) immediate early promoter
   2802..3509    +  CDS            mCherry: mCherry is a basic (constitutively fluorescent) red fluorescent protein published in 2004, derived from Discosoma sp.. It is reported to be a very rapidly-maturing monomer with low acid sensitivity.
   3510..3527    +  misc_feature   MCS (fragment): multiple cloning site
   3568..3890    +  CDS            FKBP (fragment): human FK506-binding protein FKBP12
   3954..3983    +  misc_feature   MCS (fragment): multiple cloning site
   3984..5231    +  CDS            PIP4K2B: PI42B_HUMAN - Also known as PIP5K2B. Experimental evidence at protein level: Swiss-Prot protein existence level 1. Participates in the biosynthesis of phosphatidylinositol 4,5- bisphosphate (PubMed:9038203, PubMed:26774281). Preferentially utilizes GTP, rather than ATP, for PI(5)P phosphorylation and its activity reflects changes in direct proportion to the physiological GTP concentration (PubMed:26774281). Its GTP-sensing activity is critical for metabolic adaptation (PubMed:26774281). PIP4Ks negatively regulate insulin signaling through a catalytic-independent mechanism. They interact with P
   5257..5341    +  CDS            large T antigen (fragment): large T antigen from SV40 (simian virus 40)
   5364..5485    +  polyA_signal   SV40 poly(A) signal: SV40 polyadenylation signal
   5519..5947    -  rep_origin     f1 ori (sequence partly withheld): f1 bacteriophage origin of replication; arrow indicates direction of (+) strand synthesis
   5974..6078    +  promoter       AmpR promoter: bla
   6080..50      +  promoter       SV40 promoter (across the origin): SV40 enhancer and early promoter
