[The description below was written by a language model from this plasmid's Addgene catalogue record and pLannotate feature annotations shown in this document.]
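Description:
mCherry-FKBP-PIP4K2BD278K is a 6.4 kb mammalian expression plasmid built on the pmCherry-C1 backbone. It is maintained in bacteria at high copy through a ColE1/pUC-type origin and selected with kanamycin. The resistance gene is the Tn5 NeoR/KanR aminoglycoside phosphotransferase. It sits downstream of both a bacterial bla promoter and the SV40 enhancer/early promoter and is terminated by the HSV TK polyadenylation signal, so the same cassette can also provide G418 resistance in mammalian cells. An f1 phage origin is also present. The short ble, bGH poly(A) and large T antigen hits in the feature table are fragmentary matches within backbone sequence rather than functional units.

The payload is a single fusion open reading frame driven by the human CMV immediate-early enhancer and promoter and followed by the SV40 poly(A) signal. From N- to C-terminus it encodes the red fluorescent protein mCherry, residues 3-108 of human FKBP1A (FKBP12), a flexible [GGSA]4GG linker, and human PIP4K2B, a phosphatidylinositol 5-phosphate 4-kinase involved in PI(4,5)P2 synthesis. The kinase carries a single aspartate-to-lysine substitution. The plasmid name gives this as D278K while the insert field gives D280K, and the record neither resolves the numbering difference nor states the functional consequence of the mutation.

The stated purpose is expression of a recruitable, fluorescently tagged enzyme. FKBP domains are generally used for chemically induced dimerisation, in which rapamycin bridges FKBP to an FRB-tagged anchor. This would allow the mCherry-labelled kinase to be acutely relocated to a chosen membrane and followed by imaging. The associated publication concerns homeostatic control of PI(4,5)P2 at the plasma membrane.
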