Addgene plasmid #202735: mCherry-FKBP-PIP4K2BD278K
Purpose: expresses recruitable fluorescent protein-tagged enzyme
Depositing lab: Gerry Hammond. Depositing organization: University of Pittsburgh (University, School of Medicine, and Cancer Institute). Publication: A novel homeostatic mechanism tunes PI(4,5)P2-dependent signaling at the plasma membrane. Wills RC, Doyle CP, Zewe JP, Pacheco J, Hansen SD, Hammond GRV. J Cell Sci. 2023 Aug 3:jcs.261494. doi: 10.1242/jcs.261494. PubMed 37534432.
Backbone
  Vector backbone: pmCherry-C1
  Vector type: Mammalian Expression
Growth in bacteria
  Bacterial resistance: Kanamycin, 50 μg/mL
  Growth temperature: 37°C
  Growth strain: DH5alpha
  Copy number: High Copy
Gene/Insert
  Gene/Insert name: mCherry:FKBP1A (3-108):[GGSA]4GG:PIP4K2B (D280K)
  Species: H. sapiens (human)
  Entrez Gene: PIP4K2B (a.k.a. PI5P4KB, PIP5K2B, PIP5KIIB, PIP5KIIbeta, PIP5P4KB); FKBP1A (a.k.a. FKBP-12, FKBP-1A, FKBP1, FKBP12, PKC12, PKCI2, PPIASE)
  Cloning method: Gibson Cloning
Terms and licenses: Academic/Nonprofit Terms; Industry Terms: Not Available to Industry
Depositor comments: Please visit https://www.biorxiv.org/content/10.1101/2022.06.30.498262v3 for bioRxiv preprint.
How to cite: mCherry-FKBP-PIP4K2BD278K was a gift from Gerry Hammond (Addgene plasmid # 202735 ; http://n2t.net/addgene:202735 ; RRID:Addgene_202735)
